>Addgene plasmid #122372 | pKLV-PGKpuro2ABFP | depositor full sequence | sequence record 233516 | pKLV-PGKpuro2ABFP sequence 7773 bps
CTAAATTGTAAGCGTTAATATTTTGTTAAAATTCGCGTTAAATTTTTGTTAAATCAGCTCATTTTTTAAC
CAATAGGCCGAAATCGGCAAAATCCCTTATAAATCAAAAGAATAGACCGAGATAGGGT
[37 nt withheld, positions 129-165]
AAAGAACGTGGACTCCAACGTCAAAGG
[49 nt withheld, positions 193-241]
T
[91 nt withheld, positions 243-333]
G
[124 nt withheld, positions 335-458]
CCCATTCGCCATTCAGGCTGCGCAACTGTTGGGAAGGGCGATCGGTGCGGGCCTCTTCGCTATTACGCCA
GCTGGCGAAAGGGGGATGTGCTGCAAGGCGATTAAGTTGGGTAACGCCAGGGTTTTCCCAGTCACGACGT
TGTAAAACGACGGCCAGTGAGCGCGCGTAATACGACTCACTATAGGGCGAATTGACTAGTTATTAATAGT
AATCAATTACGGGGTCATTAGTTCATAGCCCATATATGGAGTTCCGCGTTACATAACTTACGGTAAATGG
CCCGCCTGGCTGACCGCCCAACGACCCCCGCCCATTGACGTCAATAATGACGTATGTTCCCATAGTAACG
CCAATAGGGACTTTCCATTGACGTCAATGGGTGGAGTATTTACGGTAAACTGCCCACTTGGCAGTACATC
AAGTGTATCATATGCCAAGTACGCCCCCTATTGACGTCAATGACGGTAAATGGCCCGCCTGGCATTATGC
CCAGTACATGACCTTATGGGACTTTCCTACTTGGCAGTACATCTACGTATTAGTCATCGCTATTACCATG
GTGATGCGGTTTTGGCAGTACATCAATGGGCGTGGATAGCGGTTTGACTCACGGGGATTTCCAAGTCTCC
ACCCCATTGACGTCAATGGGAGTTTGTTTTGGCACCAAAATCAACGGGACTTTCCAAAATGTCGTAACAA
CTCCGCCCCATTGACGCAAATGGGCGGTAGGCGTGTACGGTGGGAGGTCTATATAAGCAGCGCGTTTTGC
CTGTACTGGGTCTCTCTGGTTAGACCAGATCTGAGCCTGGGAGCTCTCTGGCTAACTAGGGAACCCACTG
CTTAAGCCTCAATAAAGCTTGCCTTGAGTGCTTCAAGTAGTGTGTGCCCGTCTGTTGTGTGACTCTGGTA
ACTAGAGATCCCTCAGACCCTTTTAGTCAGTGTGGAAAATCTCTAGCAGTGGCGCCCGAACAGGGACTTG
AAAGCGAAAGGGAAACCAGAGGAGCTCTCTCGACGCAGGACTCGGCTTGCTGAAGCGCGCACGGCAAGAG
GCGAGGGGCGGCGACTGGTGAGTACGCCAAAAATTTTGACTAGCGGAGGCTAGAAGGAGAGAGATGGGTG
CGAGAGCGTCAGTATTAAGCGGGGGAGAATTAGATCGCGATGGGAAAAAATTCGGTTAAGGCCAGGGGGA
AAGAAAAAATATAAATTAAAACATATAGTATGGGCAAGCAGGGAGCTAGAACGATTCGCAGTTAATCCTG
GCCTGTTAGAAACATCAGAAGGCTGTAGACAAATACTGGGACAGCTACAACCATCCCTTCAGACAGGATC
AGAAGAACTTAGATCATTATATAATACAGTAGCAACCCTCTATTGTGTGCATCAAAGGATAGAGATAAAA
GACACCAAGGAAGCTTTAGACAAGATAGAGGAAGAGCAAAACAAAAGTAAGACCACCGCACAGCAAGCGG
CCGGCCGCGCTGATCTTCAGACCTGGAGGAGGAGATATGAGGGACAATTGGAGAAGTGAATTATATAAAT
ATAAAGTAGTAAAAATTGAACCATTAGGAGTAGCACCCACCAAGGCAAAGAGAAGAGTGGTGCAGAGAGA
AAAAAGAGCAGTGGGAATAGGAGCTTTGTTCCTTGGGTTCTTGGGAGCAGCAGGAAGCACTATGGGCGCA
GCGTCAATGACGCTGACGGTACAGGCCAGACAATTATTGTCTGGTATAGTGCAGCAGCAGAACAATTTGC
TGAGGGCTATTGAGGCGCAACAGCATCTGTTGCAACTCACAGTCTGGGGCATCAAGCAGCTCCAGGCAAG
AATCCTGGCTGTGGAAAGATACCTAAAGGATCAACAGCTCCTGGGGATTTGGGGTTGCTCTGGAAAACTC
ATTTGCACCACTGCTGTGCCTTGGAATGCTAGTTGGAGTAATAAATCTCTGGAACAGATTTGGAATCACA
CGACCTGGATGGAGTGGGACAGAGAAATTAACAATTACACAAGCTTAATACACTCCTTAATTGAAGAATC
GCAAAACCAGCAAGAAAAGAATGAACAAGAATTATTGGAATTAGATAAATGGGCAAGTTTGTGGAATTGG
TTTAACATAACAAATTGGCTGTGGTATATAAAATTATTCATAATGATAGTAGGAGGCTTGGTAGGTTTAA
GAATAGTTTTTGCTGTACTTTCTATAGTGAATAGAGTTAGGCAGGGATATTCACCATTATCGTTTCAGAC
CCACCTCCCAACCCCGAGGGGACCCGACAGGCCCGAAGGAATAGAAGAAGAAGGTGGAGAGAGAGACAGA
GACAGATCCATTCGATTAGTGAACGGATCGGCACTGCGTGCGCCAATTCTGCAGACAAATGGCAGTATTC
ATCCACAATTTTAAAAGAAAAGGGGGGATTGGGGGGTACAGTGCAGGGGAAAGAATAGTAGACATAATAG
CAACAGACATACAAACTAAAGAATTACAAAAACAAATTACAAAAATTCAAAATTTTCGGGTTTATTACAG
GGACAGCAGAGATCCAGTTTGGTTAGTACCGGGCCCGAGGGCCTAGAATTCAGAGCTAGAAATAGCAAGT
TGGATCCAATTCTACCGGGTAGGGGAGGCGCTTTTCCCAAGGCAGTCTGGAGCATGCGCTTTAGCAGCCC
CGCTGGGCACTTGGCGCTACACAAGTGGCCTCTGGCCTCGCACACATTCCACATCCACCGGTAGGCGCCA
ACCGGCTCCGTTCTTTGGTGGCCCCTTCGCGCCACCTTCTACTCCTCCCCTAGTCAGGAAGTTCCCCCCC
GCCCCGCAGCTCGCGTCGTGCAGGACGTGACAAATGGAAGTAGCACGTCTCACTAGTCTCGTGCAGATGG
ACAGCACCGCTGAGCAATGGAAGCGGGTAGGCCTTTGGGGCAGCGGCCAATAGCAGCTTTGCTCCTTCGC
TTTCTGGGCTCAGAGGCTGGGAAGGGGTGGGTCCGGGGGCGGGCTCAGGGGCGGGCTCAGGGGCGGGGCG
GGCGCCCGAAGGTCCTCCGGAGGCCCGGCATTCTGCACGCTTCAAAAGCGCACGTCTGCCGCGCTGTTCT
CCTCTTCCTCATCTCCGGGCCTTTCGACCTGCATCCATCTAGATCTCGAGCAGCTGAAGCTTACCATGAC
CGAGTACAAGCCCACGGTGCGCCTCGCCACCCGCGACGACGTCCCCAGGGCCGTACGCACCCTCGCCGCC
GCGTTCGCCGACTACCCCGCCACGCGCCACACCGTCGATCCGGACCGCCACATCGAGCGGGTCACCGAGC
TGCAAGAACTCTTCCTCACGCGCGTCGGGCTCGACATCGGCAAGGTGTGGGTCGCGGACGACGGCGCCGC
GGTGGCGGTCTGGACCACGCCGGAGAGCGTCGAAGCGGGGGCGGTGTTCGCCGAGATCGGCCCGCGCATG
GCCGAGTTGAGCGGTTCCCGGCTGGCCGCGCAGCAACAGATGGAAGGCCTCCTGGCGCCGCACCGGCCCA
AGGAGCCCGCGTGGTTCCTGGCCACCGTCGGCGTCTCGCCCGACCACCAGGGCAAGGGTCTGGGCAGCGC
CGTCGTGCTCCCCGGAGTGGAGGCGGCCGAGCGCGCCGGGGTGCCCGCCTTCCTGGAGACCTCCGCGCCC
CGCAACCTCCCCTTCTACGAGCGGCTCGGCTTCACCGTCACCGCCGACGTCGAGGTGCCCGAAGGACCGC
GCACCTGGTGCATGACCCGCAAGCCCGGTGCCGGCGGCGGGTCCGGAGGAGAGGGCAGAGGAAGTCTCCT
AACATGCGGTGACGTGGAGGAGAATCCTGGCCCAATGAGCGAGCTGATTAAGGAGAACATGCACATGAAG
CTGTACATGGAGGGCACCGTGGACAACCATCACTTCAAGTGCACATCCGAGGGCGAAGGCAAGCCCTACG
AGGGCACCCAGACCATGAGAATCAAGGTGGTCGAGGGCGGCCCTCTCCCCTTCGCCTTCGACATCCTGGC
TACTAGCTTCCTCTACGGCAGCAAGACCTTCATCAACCACACCCAGGGCATCCCCGACTTCTTCAAGCAG
TCCTTCCCTGAGGGCTTCACATGGGAGAGAGTCACCACATACGAGGACGGGGGCGTGCTGACCGCTACCC
AGGACACCAGCCTCCAGGACGGCTGCCTCATCTACAACGTCAAGATCAGAGGGGTGAACTTCACATCCAA
CGGCCCTGTGATGCAGAAGAAAACACTCGGCTGGGAGGCCTTCACCGAGACGCTGTACCCCGCTGACGGC
GGCCTGGAAGGCAGAAACGACATGGCCCTGAAGCTCGTGGGCGGGAGCCATCTGATCGCAAACATCAAGA
CCACATATAGATCCAAGAAACCCGCTAAGAACCTCAAGATGCCTGGCGTCTACTATGTGGACTACAGACT
GGAAAGAATCAAGGAGGCCAACAACGAGACCTACGTCGAGCAGCACGAGGTGGCAGTGGCCAGATACTGC
GACCTCCCTAGCAAACTGGGGCACAAGCTTAATTGAGCGGCCGCTAGGTACCTTTAAGACCAATGACTTA
CAAGGCAGCTGTAGATCTTAGCCACTTTTTAAAAGAAAAGGGGGGACTGGAAGGGCTAATTCACTCCCAA
AGAAGTCAAGATCTGCTTTTTGCCTGTACTGGGTCTCTCTGGTTAGACCAGAGTCTCTCTGGTTAGACCA
GATCTGAGCCTGGGAGCTCTCTGGCTAACTAGGGAACCCACTGCTTAAGCCTCAATAAAGCTTGCCTTGA
GTGCTTCAAGTAGTGTGTGCCCGTCTGTTGTGTGACTCTGGTAACTAGAGATCCCTCAGACCCTTTTAGT
CAGTGTGGAAAATCTCTAGCAGTTTAAACCCGCTGATCAGCCTCGACTGTGCCTTCTAGTTGCCAGCCAT
CTGTTGTTTGCCCCTCCCCCGTGCCTTCCTTGACCCTGGAAGGTGCCACTCCCACTGTCCTTTCCTAATA
AAATGAGGAAATTGCATCGCATTGTCTGAGTAGGTGTCATTCTATTCTGGGGGGTGGGGTGGGGCAGGAC
AGCAAGGGGGAGGATTGGGAAGTCAATAGCAGGCATGCTGGGGATGCGGTGGGCTCTATGGGCGGCCGTT
AATTAAGCTTTTGTTCCCTTTAGTGAGGGTTAATTGCGCGCTTGGCGTAATCATGGTCATAGCTGTTTCC
TGTGTGAAATTGTTATCCGCTCACAATTCCACACAACATACGAGCCGGAAGCATAAAGTGTAAAGCCTGG
GGTGCCTAATGAGTGAGCTAACTCACATTAATTGCGTTGCGCTCACTGCCCGCTTTCCAGTCGGGAAACC
TGTCGTGCCAGCTGCATTAATGAATCGGCCAACGCGCGGGGAGAGGCGGTTTGCGTATTGGGCGCTCTTC
CGCTTCCTCGCTCACTGACTCGCTGCGCTCGGTCGTTCGGCTGCGGCGAGCGGTATCAGCTCACTCAAAG
GCGGTAATACGGTTATCCACAGAATCAGGGGATAACGCAGGAAAGAACATGTGAGCAAAAGGCCAGCAAA
AGGCCAGGAACCGTAAAAAGGCCGCGTTGCTGGCGTTTTTCCATAGGCTCCGCCCCCCTGACGAGCATCA
CAAAAATCGACGCTCAAGTCAGAGGTGGCGAAACCCGACAGGACTATAAAGATACCAGGCGTTTCCCCCT
GGAAGCTCCCTCGTGCGCTCTCCTGTTCCGACCCTGCCGCTTACCGGATACCTGTCCGCCTTTCTCCCTT
CGGGAAGCGTGGCGCTTTCTCATAGCTCACGCTGTAGGTATCTCAGTTCGGTGTAGGTCGTTCGCTCCAA
GCTGGGCTGTGTGCACGAACCCCCCGTTCAGCCCGACCGCTGCGCCTTATCCGGTAACTATCGTCTTGAG
TCCAACCCGGTAAGACACGACTTATCGCCACTGGCAGCAGCCACTGGTAACAGGATTAGCAGAGCGAGGT
ATGTAGGCGGTGCTACAGAGTTCTTGAAGTGGTGGCCTAACTACGGCTACACTAGAAGGACAGTATTTGG
TATCTGCGCTCTGCTGAAGCCAGTTACCTTCGGAAAAAGAGTTGGTAGCTCTTGATCCGGCAAACAAACC
ACCGCTGGTAGCGGTGGTTTTTTTGTTTGCAAGCAGCAGATTACGCGCAGAAAAAAAGGATCTCAAGAAG
ATCCTTTGATCTTTTCTACGGGGTCTGACGCTCAGTGGAACGAAAACTCACGTTAAGGGATTTTGGTCAT
GAGATTATCAAAAAGGATCTTCACCTAGATCCTTTTAAATTAAAAATGAAGTTTTAAATCAATCTAAAGT
ATATATGAGTAAACTTGGTCTGACAGTTACCAATGCTTAATCAGTGAGGCACCTATCTCAGCGATCTGTC
TATTTCGTTCATCCATAGTTGCCTGACTCCCCGTCGTGTAGATAACTACGATACGGGAGGGCTTACCATC
TGGCCCCAGTGCTGCAATGATACCGCGAGACCCACGCTCACCGGCTCCAGATTTATCAGCAATAAACCAG
CCAGCCGGAAGGGCCGAGCGCAGAAGTGGTCCTGCAACTTTATCCGCCTCCATCCAGTCTATTAATTGTT
GCCGGGAAGCTAGAGTAAGTAGTTCGCCAGTTAATAGTTTGCGCAACGTTGTTGCCATTGCTACAGGCAT
CGTGGTGTCACGCTCGTCGTTTGGTATGGCTTCATTCAGCTCCGGTTCCCAACGATCAAGGCGAGTTACA
TGATCCCCCATGTTGTGCAAAAAAGCGGTTAGCTCCTTCGGTCCTCCGATCGTTGTCAGAAGTAAGTTGG
CCGCAGTGTTATCACTCATGGTTATGGCAGCACTGCATAATTCTCTTACTGTCATGCCATCCGTAAGATG
CTTTTCTGTGACTGGTGAGTACTCAACCAAGTCATTCTGAGAATAGTGTATGCGGCGACCGAGTTGCTCT
TGCCCGGCGTCAATACGGGATAATACCGCGCCACATAGCAGAACTTTAAAAGTGCTCATCATTGGAAAAC
GTTCTTCGGGGCGAAAACTCTCAAGGATCTTACCGCTGTTGAGATCCAGTTCGATGTAACCCACTCGTGC
ACCCAACTGATCTTCAGCATCTTTTACTTTCACCAGCGTTTCTGGGTGAGCAAAAACAGGAAGGCAAAAT
GCCGCAAAAAAGGGAATAAGGGCGACACGGAAATGTTGAATACTCATACTCTTCCTTTTTCAATATTATT
GAAGCATTTATCAGGGTTATTGTCTCATGAGCGGATACATATTTGAATGTATTTAGAAAAATAAACAAAT
AGGGGTTCCGCGCACATTTCCCCGAAAAGTGCCAC
Features (pLannotate 1.2.2; 26 found; start..end, strand, type, name):
     30..458     -  rep_origin     f1 ori (sequence partly withheld): f1 bacteriophage origin of replication; arrow indicates direction of (+) strand synthesis
    463..618     -  CDS            lacZα (fragment): LacZα fragment of β-galactosidase; lacZ fragment
    626..644     +  promoter       T7 promoter: promoter for bacteriophage T7 RNA polymerase
    715..1018    +  enhancer       CMV enhancer: human cytomegalovirus immediate early enhancer
   1019..1218    +  promoter       CMV promoter: human cytomegalovirus (CMV) immediate early promoter
   1236..1416    +  LTR            5' LTR (truncated): truncated 5' long terminal repeat (LTR) from HIV-1
   1463..1588    +  misc_feature   HIV-1 Ψ: packaging signal of human immunodeficiency virus type 1
   1572..1910    +  CDS            HIV-1 gag (fragment): gag protein from human immunodeficiency virus 1; gag
   2087..2320    +  misc_feature   RRE: The Rev response element (RRE) of HIV-1 allows for Rev-dependent mRNA export from the nucleus to the cytoplasm.
   2697..2797    +  CDS            Rev (fragment): human immunodeficiency virus 1 (HIV-1) Rev protein; rev; enhances nuclear export of unspliced and incompletely spliced viral mRNAs
   2847..2964    +  misc_feature   cPPT/CTS: central polypurine tract and central termination sequence of HIV-1
   3030..3049    +  misc_RNA       gRNA scaffold (fragment): guide RNA scaffold for the Streptococcus pyogenes CRISPR/Cas9 system
   3065..3564    +  promoter       PGK promoter: mouse phosphoglycerate kinase 1 promoter
   3604..4200    +  CDS            PuroR (fragment): puromycin N-acetyltransferase; pac from Streptomyces; confers resistance to puromycin
   4273..4971    +  CDS            TagBFP: TagBFP is a basic (constitutively fluorescent) blue fluorescent protein published in 2008, derived from Entacmaea quadricolor. It is reported to be a very rapidly-maturing monomer with very low acid sensitivity.
   4986..5123    +  CDS            nef (fragment): NEF_HV1LA - Experimental evidence at protein level: Swiss-Prot protein existence level 1. Extracellular Nef protein targets CD4(+) T-lymphocytes for apoptosis by interacting with CXCR4 surface receptors. From Human immunodeficiency virus type 1 group M subtype B (isolate Lai) (HIV-1).
   5131..5309    +  LTR            5' LTR (truncated): truncated 5' long terminal repeat (LTR) from HIV-1
   5335..5446    +  polyA_signal   bGH poly(A) signal: bovine growth hormone polyadenylation signal
   5585..5603    -  promoter       T3 promoter: promoter for bacteriophage T3 RNA polymerase
   5648..5664    -  protein_bind   lac operator: The lac repressor binds to the lac operator to inhibit transcription in E. coli. This inhibition can be relieved by adding lactose or isopropyl-β-D-thiogalactopyranoside (IPTG). lac repressor encoded by lacI
   5672..5702    -  promoter       lac promoter: promoter for the E. coli lac operon
   5717..5738    -  protein_bind   CAP binding site: CAP binding activates transcription in the presence of cAMP. E. coli catabolite activator protein
   5751..5843    -  CDS            lacI (fragment): lac repressor; lacI; The lac repressor binds to the lac operator to inhibit transcription in E. coli. This inhibition can be relieved by adding lactose or isopropyl-β-D-thiogalactopyranoside (IPTG).
   6026..6614    -  rep_origin     ori: high-copy-number ColE1/pMB1/pBR322/pUC origin of replication
   6785..7645    -  CDS            AmpR: β-lactamase; bla; confers resistance to ampicillin, carbenicillin, and related antibiotics
   7646..7750    -  promoter       AmpR promoter: bla
