>Addgene plasmid #122372 | pKLV-PGKpuro2ABFP | addgene full sequence | sequence record 237585 | Addgene NGS Result
CTAAATTGTAAGCGTTAATATTTTGTTAAAATTCGCGTTAAATTTTTGTTAAATCAGCTCATTTTTTAAC
CAATAGGCCGAAATCGGCAAAATCCCTTATAAATCAAAAGAATAGACCGAGATAGGGT
[37 nt withheld, positions 129-165]
AAAGAACGTGGACTCCAACGTCAAAGG
[49 nt withheld, positions 193-241]
T
[91 nt withheld, positions 243-333]
G
[124 nt withheld, positions 335-458]
CCCATTCGCCATTCAGGCTGCGCAACTGTTGGGAAGGGCGATCGGTGCGGGCCTCTTCGCTATTACGCCA
GCTGGCGAAAGGGGGATGTGCTGCAAGGCGATTAAGTTGGGTAACGCCAGGGTTTTCCCAGTCACGACGT
TGTAAAACGACGGCCAGTGAGCGCGCGTAATACGACTCACTATAGGGCGAATTGACTAGTTATTAATAGT
AATCAATTACGGGGTCATTAGTTCATAGCCCATATATGGAGTTCCGCGTTACATAACTTACGGTAAATGG
CCCGCCTGGCTGACCGCCCAACGACCCCCGCCCATTGACGTCAATAATGACGTATGTTCCCATAGTAACG
CCAATAGGGACTTTCCATTGACGTCAATGGGTGGAGTATTTACGGTAAACTGCCCACTTGGCAGTACATC
AAGTGTATCATATGCCAAGTACGCCCCCTATTGACGTCAATGACGGTAAATGGCCCGCCTGGCATTATGC
CCAGTACATGACCTTATGGGACTTTCCTACTTGGCAGTACATCTACGTATTAGTCATCGCTATTACCATG
GTGATGCGGTTTTGGCAGTACATCAATGGGCGTGGATAGCGGTTTGACTCACGGGGATTTCCAAGTCTCC
ACCCCATTGACGTCAATGGGAGTTTGTTTTGGCACCAAAATCAACGGGACTTTCCAAAATGTCGTAACAA
CTCCGCCCCATTGACGCAAATGGGCGGTAGGCGTGTACGGTGGGAGGTCTATATAAGCAGCGCGTTTTGC
CTGTACTGGGTCTCTCTGGTTAGACCAGATCTGAGCCTGGGAGCTCTCTGGCTAACTAGGGAACCCACTG
CTTAAGCCTCAATAAAGCTTGCCTTGAGTGCTTCAAGTAGTGTGTGCCCGTCTGTTGTGTGACTCTGGTA
ACTAGAGATCCCTCAGACCCTTTTAGTCAGTGTGGAAAATCTCTAGCAGTGGCGCCCGAACAGGGACTTG
AAAGCGAAAGGGAAACCAGAGGAGCTCTCTCGACGCAGGACTCGGCTTGCTGAAGCGCGCACGGCAAGAG
GCGAGGGGCGGCGACTGGTGAGTACGCCAAAAATTTTGACTAGCGGAGGCTAGAAGGAGAGAGATGGGTG
CGAGAGCGTCAGTATTAAGCGGGGGAGAATTAGATCGCGATGGGAAAAAATTCGGTTAAGGCCAGGGGGA
AAGAAAAAATATAAATTAAAACATATAGTATGGGCAAGCAGGGAGCTAGAACGATTCGCAGTTAATCCTG
GCCTGTTAGAAACATCAGAAGGCTGTAGACAAATACTGGGACAGCTACAACCATCCCTTCAGACAGGATC
AGAAGAACTTAGATCATTATATAATACAGTAGCAACCCTCTATTGTGTGCATCAAAGGATAGAGATAAAA
GACACCAAGGAAGCTTTAGACAAGATAGAGGAAGAGCAAAACAAAAGTAAGACCACCGCACAGCAAGCGG
CCGGCCGCTGATCTTCAGACCTGGAGGAGGAGATATGAGGGACAATTGGAGAAGTGAATTATATAAATAT
AAAGTAGTAAAAATTGAACCATTAGGAGTAGCACCCACCAAGGCAAAGAGAAGAGTGGTGCAGAGAGAAA
AAAGAGCAGTGGGAATAGGAGCTTTGTTCCTTGGGTTCTTGGGAGCAGCAGGAAGCACTATGGGCGCAGC
GTCAATGACGCTGACGGTACAGGCCAGACAATTATTGTCTGGTATAGTGCAGCAGCAGAACAATTTGCTG
AGGGCTATTGAGGCGCAACAGCATCTGTTGCAACTCACAGTCTGGGGCATCAAGCAGCTCCAGGCAAGAA
TCCTGGCTGTGGAAAGATACCTAAAGGATCAACAGCTCCTGGGGATTTGGGGTTGCTCTGGAAAACTCAT
TTGCACCACTGCTGTGCCTTGGAATGCTAGTTGGAGTAATAAATCTCTGGAACAGATTTGGAATCACACG
ACCTGGATGGAGTGGGACAGAGAAATTAACAATTACACAAGCTTAATACACTCCTTAATTGAAGAATCGC
AAAACCAGCAAGAAAAGAATGAACAAGAATTATTGGAATTAGATAAATGGGCAAGTTTGTGGAATTGGTT
TAACATAACAAATTGGCTGTGGTATATAAAATTATTCATAATGATAGTAGGAGGCTTGGTAGGTTTAAGA
ATAGTTTTTGCTGTACTTTCTATAGTGAATAGAGTTAGGCAGGGATATTCACCATTATCGTTTCAGACCC
ACCTCCCAACCCCGAGGGGACCCAACAGGCCCGAAGGAATAGAAGAAGAAGGTGGAGAGAGAGACAGAGA
CAGATCCATTCGATTAGTGAACGGATCGGCACTGCGTGCGCCAATTCTGCAGACAAATGGCAGTATTCAT
CCACAATTTTAAAAGAAAAGGGGGGATTGGGGGGTACAGTGCAGGGGAAAGAATAGTAGACATAATAGCA
ACAGACATACAAACTAAAGAATTACAAAAACAAATTACAAAAATTCAAAATTTTCGGGTTTATTACAGGG
ACAGCAGAGATCCAGTTTGGTTAGTACCGGGCCCGAGGGCCTAGAATTCAGAGCTAGAAATAGCAAGTTG
GATCCAATTCTACCGGGTAGGGGAGGCGCTTTTCCCAAGGCAGTCTGGAGCATGCGCTTTAGCAGCCCCG
CTGGGCACTTGGCGCTACACAAGTGGCCTCTGGCCTCGCACACATTCCACATCCACCGGTAGGCGCCAAC
CGGCTCCGTTCTTTGGTGGCCCCTTCGCGCCACCTTCTACTCCTCCCCTAGTCAGGAAGTTCCCCCCCGC
CCCGCAGCTCGCGTCGTGCAGGACGTGACAAATGGAAGTAGCACGTCTCACTAGTCTCGTGCAGATGGAC
AGCACCGCTGAGCAATGGAAGCGGGTAGGCCTTTGGGGCAGCGGCCAATAGCAGCTTTGCTCCTTCGCTT
TCTGGGCTCAGAGGCTGGGAAGGGGTGGGTCCGGGGGCGGGCTCAGGGGCGGGCTCAGGGGCGGGGCGGG
CGCCCGAAGGTCCTCCGGAGGCCCGGCATTCTGCACGCTTCAAAAGCGCACGTCTGCCGCGCTGTTCTCC
TCTTCCTCATCTCCGGGCCTTTCGACCTGCATCCATCTAGATCTCGAGCAGCTGAAGCTTACCATGACCG
AGTACAAGCCCACGGTGCGCCTCGCCACCCGCGACGACGTCCCCAGGGCCGTACGCACCCTCGCCGCCGC
GTTCGCCGACTACCCCGCCACGCGCCACACCGTCGATCCGGACCGCCACATCGAGCGGGTCACCGAGCTG
CAAGAACTCTTCCTCACGCGCGTCGGGCTCGACATCGGCAAGGTGTGGGTCGCGGACGACGGCGCCGCGG
TGGCGGTCTGGACCACGCCGGAGAGCGTCGAAGCGGGGGCGGTGTTCGCCGAGATCGGCCCGCGCATGGC
CGAGTTGAGCGGTTCCCGGCTGGCCGCGCAGCAACAGATGGAAGGCCTCCTGGCGCCGCACCGGCCCAAG
GAGCCCGCGTGGTTCCTGGCCACCGTCGGCGTCTCGCCCGACCACCAGGGCAAGGGTCTGGGCAGCGCCG
TCGTGCTCCCCGGAGTGGAGGCGGCCGAGCGCGCCGGGGTGCCCGCCTTCCTGGAGACCTCCGCGCCCCG
CAACCTCCCCTTCTACGAGCGGCTCGGCTTCACCGTCACCGCCGACGTCGAGGTGCCCGAAGGACCGCGC
ACCTGGTGCATGACCCGCAAGCCCGGTGCCGGCGGCGGGTCCGGAGGAGAGGGCAGAGGAAGTCTCCTAA
CATGCGGTGACGTGGAGGAGAATCCTGGCCCAATGAGCGAGCTGATTAAGGAGAACATGCACATGAAGCT
GTACATGGAGGGCACCGTGGACAACCATCACTTCAAGTGCACATCCGAGGGCGAAGGCAAGCCCTACGAG
GGCACCCAGACCATGAGAATCAAGGTGGTCGAGGGCGGCCCTCTCCCCTTCGCCTTCGACATCCTGGCTA
CTAGCTTCCTCTACGGCAGCAAGACCTTCATCAACCACACCCAGGGCATCCCCGACTTCTTCAAGCAGTC
CTTCCCTGAGGGCTTCACATGGGAGAGAGTCACCACATACGAGGACGGGGGCGTGCTGACCGCTACCCAG
GACACCAGCCTCCAGGACGGCTGCCTCATCTACAACGTCAAGATCAGAGGGGTGAACTTCACATCCAACG
GCCCTGTGATGCAGAAGAAAACACTCGGCTGGGAGGCCTTCACCGAGACGCTGTACCCCGCTGACGGCGG
CCTGGAAGGCAGAAACGACATGGCCCTGAAGCTCGTGGGCGGGAGCCATCTGATCGCAAACATCAAGACC
ACATATAGATCCAAGAAACCCGCTAAGAACCTCAAGATGCCTGGCGTCTACTATGTGGACTACAGACTGG
AAAGAATCAAGGAGGCCAACAACGAGACCTACGTCGAGCAGCACGAGGTGGCAGTGGCCAGATACTGCGA
CCTCCCTAGCAAACTGGGGCACAAGCTTAATTGAGCGGCCGCTAGGTACCTTTAAGACCAATGACTTACA
AGGCAGCTGTAGATCTTAGCCACTTTTTAAAAGAAAAGGGGGGACTGGAAGGGCTAATTCACTCCCAAAG
AAGTCAAGATCTGCTTTTTGCCTGTACTGGGTCTCTCTGGTTAGACCAGAGTCTCTCTGGTTAGACCAGA
TCTGAGCCTGGGAGCTCTCTGGCTAACTAGGGAACCCACTGCTTAAGCCTCAATAAAGCTTGCCTTGAGT
GCTTCAAGTAGTGTGTGCCCGTCTGTTGTGTGACTCTGGTAACTAGAGATCCCTCAGACCCTTTTAGTCA
GTGTGGAAAATCTCTAGCAGTTTAAACCCGCTGATCAGCCTCGACTGTGCCTTCTAGTTGCCAGCCATCT
GTTGTTTGCCCCTCCCCCGTGCCTTCCTTGACCCTGGAAGGTGCCACTCCCACTGTCCTTTCCTAATAAA
ATGAGGAAATTGCATCGCATTGTCTGAGTAGGTGTCATTCTATTCTGGGGGGTGGGGTGGGGCAGGACAG
CAAGGGGGAGGATTGGGAAGTCAATAGCAGGCATGCTGGGGATGCGGTGGGCTCTATGGGCGGCCGTTAA
TTAAGCTTTTGTTCCCTTTAGTGAGGGTTAATTGCGCGCTTGGCGTAATCATGGTCATAGCTGTTTCCTG
TGTGAAATTGTTATCCGCTCACAATTCCACACAACATACGAGCCGGGAGCATAAAGTGTAAAGCCTGGGG
TGCCTAATGAGTGAGCTAACTCACATTAATTGCGTTGCGCTCACTGCCCGCTTTCCAGTCGGGAAACCTG
TCGTGCCAGCTGCATTAATGAATCGGCCAACGCGCGGGGAGAGGCGGTTTGCGTATTGGGCGCTCTTCCG
CTTCCTCGCTCACTGACTCGCTGCGCTCGGTCGTTCGGCTGCGGCGAGCGGTATCAGCTCACTCAAAGGC
GGTAATACGGTTATCCACAGAATCAGGGGATAACGCAGGAAAGAACATGTGAGCAAAAGGCCAGCAAAAG
GCCAGGAACCGTAAAAAGGCCGCGTTGCTGGCGTTTTTCCATAGGCTCCGCCCCCCTGACGAGCATCACA
AAAATCGACGCTCAAGTCAGAGGTGGCGAAACCCGACAGGACTATAAAGATACCAGGCGTTTCCCCCTGG
AAGCTCCCTCGTGCGCTCTCCTGTTCCGACCCTGCCGCTTACCGGATACCTGTCCGCCTTTCTCCCTTCG
GGAAGCGTGGCGCTTTCTCATAGCTCACGCTGTAGGTATCTCAGTTCGGTGTAGGTCGTTCGCTCCAAGC
TGGGCTGTGTGCACGAACCCCCCGTTCAGCCCGACCGCTGCGCCTTATCCGGTAACTATCGTCTTGAGTC
CAACCCGGTAAGACACGACTTATCGCCACTGGCAGCAGCCACTGGTAACAGGATTAGCAGAGCGAGGTAT
GTAGGCGGTGCTACAGAGTTCTTGAAGTGGTGGCCTAACTACGGCTACACTAGAAGAACAGTATTTGGTA
TCTGCGCTCTGCTGAAGCCAGTTACCTTCGGAAAAAGAGTTGGTAGCTCTTGATCCGGCAAACAAACCAC
CGCTGGTAGCGGTGGTTTTTTTGTTTGCAAGCAGCAGATTACGCGCAGAAAAAAAGGATCTCAAGAAGAT
CCTTTGATCTTTTCTACGGGGTCTGACGCTCAGTGGAACGAAAACTCACGTTAAGGGATTTTGGTCATGA
GATTATCAAAAAGGATCTTCACCTAGATCCTTTTAAATTAAAAATGAAGTTTTAAATCAATCTAAAGTAT
ATATGAGTAAACTTGGTCTGACAGTTACCAATGCTTAATCAGTGAGGCACCTATCTCAGCGATCTGTCTA
TTTCGTTCATCCATAGTTGCCTGACTCCCCGTCGTGTAGATAACTACGATACGGGAGGGCTTACCATCTG
GCCCCAGTGCTGCAATGATACCGCGAGACCCACGCTCACCGGCTCCAGATTTATCAGCAATAAACCAGCC
AGCCGGAAGGGCCGAGCGCAGAAGTGGTCCTGCAACTTTATCCGCCTCCATCCAGTCTATTAATTGTTGC
CGGGAAGCTAGAGTAAGTAGTTCGCCAGTTAATAGTTTGCGCAACGTTGTTGCCATTGCTACAGGCATCG
TGGTGTCACGCTCGTCGTTTGGTATGGCTTCATTCAGCTCCGGTTCCCAACGATCAAGGCGAGTTACATG
ATCCCCCATGTTGTGCAAAAAAGCGGTTAGCTCCTTCGGTCCTCCGATCGTTGTCAGAAGTAAGTTGGCC
GCAGTGTTATCACTCATGGTTATGGCAGCACTGCATAATTCTCTTACTGTCATGCCATCCGTAAGATGCT
TTTCTGTGACTGGTGAGTACTCAACCAAGTCATTCTGAGAATAGTGTATGCGGCGACCGAGTTGCTCTTG
CCCGGCGTCAATACGGGATAATACCGCGCCACATAGCAGAACTTTAAAAGTGCTCATCATTGGAAAACGT
TCTTCGGGGCGAAAACTCTCAAGGATCTTACCGCTGTTGAGATCCAGTTCGATGTAACCCACTCGTGCAC
CCAACTGATCTTCAGCATCTTTTACTTTCACCAGCGTTTCTGGGTGAGCAAAAACAGGAAGGCAAAATGC
CGCAAAAAAGGGAATAAGGGCGACACGGAAATGTTGAATACTCATACTCTTCCTTTTTCAATATTATTGA
AGCATTTATCAGGGTTATTGTCTCATGAGCGGATACATATTTGAATGTATTTAGAAAAATAAACAAATAG
GGGTTCCGCGCACATTTCCCCGAAAAGTGCCAC
Features (pLannotate 1.2.2; 26 found; start..end, strand, type, name):
     30..458     -  rep_origin     f1 ori (sequence partly withheld): f1 bacteriophage origin of replication; arrow indicates direction of (+) strand synthesis
    463..618     -  CDS            lacZα (fragment): LacZα fragment of β-galactosidase; lacZ fragment
    626..644     +  promoter       T7 promoter: promoter for bacteriophage T7 RNA polymerase
    715..1018    +  enhancer       CMV enhancer: human cytomegalovirus immediate early enhancer
   1019..1218    +  promoter       CMV promoter: human cytomegalovirus (CMV) immediate early promoter
   1236..1416    +  LTR            5' LTR (truncated): truncated 5' long terminal repeat (LTR) from HIV-1
   1463..1588    +  misc_feature   HIV-1 Ψ: packaging signal of human immunodeficiency virus type 1
   1572..1910    +  CDS            HIV-1 gag (fragment): gag protein from human immunodeficiency virus 1; gag
   2085..2318    +  misc_feature   RRE: The Rev response element (RRE) of HIV-1 allows for Rev-dependent mRNA export from the nucleus to the cytoplasm.
   2695..2795    +  CDS            Rev (fragment): human immunodeficiency virus 1 (HIV-1) Rev protein; rev; enhances nuclear export of unspliced and incompletely spliced viral mRNAs
   2845..2962    +  misc_feature   cPPT/CTS: central polypurine tract and central termination sequence of HIV-1
   3028..3047    +  misc_RNA       gRNA scaffold (fragment): guide RNA scaffold for the Streptococcus pyogenes CRISPR/Cas9 system
   3063..3562    +  promoter       PGK promoter: mouse phosphoglycerate kinase 1 promoter
   3602..4198    +  CDS            PuroR (fragment): puromycin N-acetyltransferase; pac from Streptomyces; confers resistance to puromycin
   4271..4969    +  CDS            TagBFP: TagBFP is a basic (constitutively fluorescent) blue fluorescent protein published in 2008, derived from Entacmaea quadricolor. It is reported to be a very rapidly-maturing monomer with very low acid sensitivity.
   4984..5121    +  CDS            nef (fragment): NEF_HV1LA - Experimental evidence at protein level: Swiss-Prot protein existence level 1. Extracellular Nef protein targets CD4(+) T-lymphocytes for apoptosis by interacting with CXCR4 surface receptors. From Human immunodeficiency virus type 1 group M subtype B (isolate Lai) (HIV-1).
   5129..5307    +  LTR            5' LTR (truncated): truncated 5' long terminal repeat (LTR) from HIV-1
   5333..5444    +  polyA_signal   bGH poly(A) signal: bovine growth hormone polyadenylation signal
   5583..5601    -  promoter       T3 promoter: promoter for bacteriophage T3 RNA polymerase
   5646..5662    -  protein_bind   lac operator: The lac repressor binds to the lac operator to inhibit transcription in E. coli. This inhibition can be relieved by adding lactose or isopropyl-β-D-thiogalactopyranoside (IPTG). lac repressor encoded by lacI
   5670..5700    -  promoter       lac promoter: promoter for the E. coli lac operon
   5715..5736    -  protein_bind   CAP binding site: CAP binding activates transcription in the presence of cAMP. E. coli catabolite activator protein
   5749..5841    -  CDS            lacI (fragment): lac repressor; lacI; The lac repressor binds to the lac operator to inhibit transcription in E. coli. This inhibition can be relieved by adding lactose or isopropyl-β-D-thiogalactopyranoside (IPTG).
   6024..6612    -  rep_origin     ori: high-copy-number ColE1/pMB1/pBR322/pUC origin of replication
   6783..7643    -  CDS            AmpR: β-lactamase; bla; confers resistance to ampicillin, carbenicillin, and related antibiotics
   7644..7748    -  promoter       AmpR promoter: bla
