[The description below was written by a language model from this plasmid's Addgene catalogue record and pLannotate feature annotations shown in this document.]
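Description:
pKLV-PGKpuro2ABFP is an HIV-1-based lentiviral transfer plasmid for mammalian expression, derived from the guide-RNA vector pKLV-U6gRNA-EF(BbsI)-PGKpuro2ABFP by removing the sgRNA expression cassette. Only a roughly 20-nt remnant of the Streptococcus pyogenes gRNA scaffold is still annotated just upstream of the PGK promoter, and no U6 promoter is detected. In bacteria it is maintained as a high-copy plasmid through a ColE1/pUC-type origin with ampicillin selection (AmpR under its own bla promoter). The backbone also carries an f1 origin, lacZα and lac regulatory fragments, and flanking T7 and T3 promoters, which are leftovers of a phagemid-type cloning vector.

The viral portion begins with a CMV enhancer/promoter fused to a truncated 5' LTR, an arrangement that drives genomic RNA transcription in packaging cells without Tat. It is followed by the Ψ packaging signal with a gag fragment, the RRE for Rev-dependent nuclear export, and the cPPT/CTS. The payload is a single cassette in which the mouse PGK promoter drives puromycin N-acetyltransferase linked through a 2A peptide to TagBFP (the catalogue lists the synthetic insert as 1371 bp). Transduced cells therefore produce both a drug-resistance marker and a blue fluorescent reporter from one transcript. A nef fragment, a second truncated LTR and a bGH polyadenylation signal close the unit, and no WPRE is annotated.

The stated purpose is simply to express puro-2A-BFP in mammalian cells. This is consistent with use as a guide-less control or marker vector alongside its parent, although the record does not say so explicitly. The repository-sequenced and depositor sequences differ by only two nucleotides in length and yield identical annotations.
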