Addgene plasmid #122372: pKLV-PGKpuro2ABFP
Purpose: Expresses puro-2A-BFP in mammalian cells
Depositing lab: Hiroshi Ochiai. Depositing organization: Hiroshima University. Publication: Genome-wide kinetic properties of transcriptional bursting in mouse embryonic stem cells. Ochiai H, Hayashi T, Umeda M, Yoshimura M, Harada A, Shimizu Y, Nakano K, Saitoh N, Liu Z, Yamamoto T, Okamura T, Ohkawa Y, Kimura H, Nikaido I. Sci Adv. 2020 Jun 17;6(25):eaaz6699. doi: 10.1126/sciadv.aaz6699. eCollection 2020 Jun. PubMed 32596448.
Backbone
  Vector backbone: pKLV-U6gRNA-EF(BbsI)-PGKpuro2ABFP
  Modifications to backbone: sgRNA expression cassette is removed from original vector.
  Vector type: Mammalian Expression, Lentiviral
Growth in bacteria
  Bacterial resistance: Ampicillin, 100 μg/mL
  Growth temperature: 37°C
  Growth strain: NEB Stable
  Copy number: High Copy
Gene/Insert
  Gene/Insert name: Puro-2A-BFP
  Species: Synthetic
  Insert size (bp): 1371
  Cloning method: Unknown
  Sequencing primers: 5′ -
Terms and licenses: Academic/Nonprofit Terms; Industry Terms: Not Available to Industry
How to cite: pKLV-PGKpuro2ABFP was a gift from Hiroshi Ochiai (Addgene plasmid # 122372 ; http://n2t.net/addgene:122372 ; RRID:Addgene_122372)
